Addgene plasmid #149144: pGBW-m4046240
Purpose: Yeast Expression plasmid for SARS-CoV-2 M (membrane)
Depositing lab: Ginkgo Bioworks & Benjie Chen. Depositing organization: Ginkgo Bioworks.
Backbone
  Vector backbone: AmpR; 2u URA3
  Backbone size w/o insert (bp): 4078
  Vector type: Yeast Expression
  Selectable markers: URA3
Growth in bacteria
  Bacterial resistance: Ampicillin, 100 μg/mL
  Growth temperature: 37°C
  Growth strain: DH5alpha
  Copy number: High Copy
Gene/Insert
  Gene/Insert name: SARS-CoV-2 M (membrane) (alt names: membrane glycoprotein; M protein)
  Species: S. cerevisiae (budding yeast); Severe acute respiratory syndrome coronavirus 2
  Insert size (bp): 662
  Mutation: Saccharomyces cerevisiae recode 1
  Entrez Gene: M (a.k.a. GU280_gp05)
  Promoter: pTEF1
  Tag / fusion protein: Cleavable thrombin;MBP (C terminal on backbone)
  Cloning method: Unknown
Resource information
  A portion of this plasmid was derived from a plasmid made by: GinkgoBioworks
Depositor comments: NCBI Reference Sequence: YP_009724393.1. Created by gene synthesis with Not1 site. NGS used for QC was performed by Ginkgo and may not fully cover the entire plasmid.
How to cite: pGBW-m4046240 was a gift from Ginkgo Bioworks & Benjie Chen (Addgene plasmid # 149144 ; http://n2t.net/addgene:149144 ; RRID:Addgene_149144)
