[The description below was written by a language model from this plasmid's Addgene catalogue record and pLannotate feature annotations shown in this document.]
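Description:
pGBW-m4046240 is an episomal yeast expression plasmid for producing the SARS-CoV-2 membrane (M) glycoprotein in Saccharomyces cerevisiae. It is an E. coli–yeast shuttle vector. A ColE1/pUC-type origin and a β-lactamase gene (annotated as driven by a cat promoter) support propagation and ampicillin selection in bacteria. The 2μ origin and URA3 marker provide multicopy maintenance and uracil-prototrophy selection in ura3 yeast, with the usual option of 5-FOA counterselection. The catalogue lists the plasmid as high copy in bacteria, although a rop coding sequence is annotated next to AmpR. Short phage T3Te and T7Te terminators flank the bacterial origin, and a tonB terminator lies upstream of the resistance cassette, presumably insulating these modules from read-through transcription.

The payload is a synthetic M open reading frame, recoded for S. cerevisiae codon usage and based on the NCBI reference protein. It sits directly downstream of the constitutive TEF1 promoter. The backbone supplies a C-terminal fusion of a thrombin cleavage site followed by maltose-binding protein (annotated as a malE fragment). MBP can aid solubility and allows amylose affinity purification, and thrombin cleavage can then remove it. The thrombin site itself is not annotated, though a short gap separates the M and malE features. A CYC1 terminator fragment after MBP is annotated in the depositor's full sequence but not in the NGS-derived record. The two records are the same length and otherwise carry identical features. The depositor notes that NGS quality control may not cover the entire plasmid. The record supports use for constitutive expression and purification of tagged M protein in yeast.
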