Features (pLannotate 1.2.2; 14 found; start..end, strand, type, name):
     10..417     +  promoter       TEF1 promoter: S. cerevisiae TEF1; promoter for EF-1α
    431..1096    +  CDS            VME1_SARS2: Experimental evidence at protein level: Swiss-Prot protein existence level 1. Component of the viral envelope that plays a central role in virus morphogenesis and assembly via its interactions with other viral proteins (By similarity). Regulates the localization of S protein at cis-Golgi, the place of virus budding (PubMed:33229438). May act by binding cytoplasmic c-terminus of S (PubMed:33229438). From Severe acute respiratory syndrome coronavirus 2 (2019-nCoV) (SARS-CoV-2).
   1112..2212    +  CDS            malE (fragment): MALE_ECO57 - Experimental evidence at protein level: Swiss-Prot protein existence level 1. Part of the ABC transporter complex MalEFGK involved in maltose/maltodextrin import. Binds maltose and higher maltodextrins. From Escherichia coli O157:H7.
   2241..2413    +  terminator     CYC1 terminator (fragment): S. cerevisiae CYC1; transcription terminator for CYC1
   2449..2625    +  promoter       URA3 promoter (fragment): S. cerevisiae URA3
   2626..3429    +  CDS            URA3: orotidine-5'-phosphate decarboxylase, required for uracil biosynthesis; S. cerevisiae URA3; yeast auxotrophic marker, counterselectable with 5-fluoroorotic acid (5-FOA)
   3512..4494    -  rep_origin     2μ ori: yeast 2μ plasmid origin of replication
   4572..4601    +  terminator     T3Te terminator: phage T3 early transcription terminator
   4623..5210    +  rep_origin     ori: high-copy-number ColE1/pMB1/pBR322/pUC origin of replication
   5222..5249    -  terminator     T7Te terminator: phage T7 early transcription terminator
   5273..5464    -  CDS            rop: Rop protein, which maintains plasmids at low copy number; rop
   5465..6325    -  CDS            AmpR: β-lactamase; bla; confers resistance to ampicillin, carbenicillin, and related antibiotics
   6326..6428    -  promoter       cat promoter: promoter of the E. coli cat gene encoding chloramphenicol acetyltransferase
   6429..6460    -  terminator     tonB terminator: bidirectional E. coli tonB-P14 transcription terminator
>Addgene plasmid #149144 | pGBW-m4046240 | depositor full sequence | sequence record 291597 | Full Sequence
GCGGCCGCCCCACACACCATAGCTTCAAAATGTTTCTACTCCTTTTTTACTCTTCCAGATTTTCTCGGAC
TCCGCGCATCGCCGTACCACTTCAAAACACCCAAGCACAGCATACTAAATTTCCCCTCTTTCTTCCTCTA
GGGTGTCGTTAATTACCCGTACTAAAGGTTTGGAAAAGAAAAAAGAGACCGCCTCGTTTCTTTTTCTTCG
TCGAAAAAGGCAATAAAAATTTTTATCACGTTTCTTTTTCTTGAAAATTTTTTTTTTTGATTTTTTTCTC
TTTCGATGACCTCCCATTGATATTTAAGTTAATAAACGGTCTTCAATTTCTCAAGTTTCAGTTTCATTTT
TCTTGTTCTATTACAACTTTTTTTACTTCTTGCTCATTAGAAAGAAAGCATAGCAATCTAATCTAAGTTT
TAATTACAAAATGGCTGATTCCAATGGCACCATCACAGTAGAAGAGCTGAAAAAGCTCCTTGAACAATGG
AACTTGGTTATAGGTTTTTTATTCTTGACTTGGATTTGCCTATTGCAGTTCGCCTATGCAAACAGAAACC
GTTTTTTGTACATTATCAAGTTAATTTTCTTGTGGCTGTTATGGCCTGTCACTCTTGCTTGTTTTGTTTT
GGCTGCCGTCTACCGGATAAATTGGATCACCGGTGGTATCGCTATTGCAATGGCTTGTTTGGTTGGATTG
ATGTGGTTGAGTTATTTCATTGCCTCATTCAGATTATTCGCTAGGACTAGATCGATGTGGTCCTTTAATC
CAGAAACGAACATCTTGTTGAACGTGCCACTCCATGGTACTATTTTGACCAGACCGCTATTAGAATCTGA
GTTGGTTATCGGTGCTGTCATTCTAAGAGGGCACTTACGTATCGCGGGTCACCATTTGGGAAGATGTGAC
ATTAAGGATCTTCCAAAAGAAATCACAGTCGCTACCTCTCGAACTCTATCTTACTACAAGTTGGGTGCCT
CACAAAGGGTTGCTGGTGACAGCGGTTTCGCTGCCTATTCTCGCTACCGTATCGGCAACTACAAATTAAA
TACCGATCACTCCTCTAGTTCTGACAATATTGCCTTATTGGTGCAACTCGTGCCGAGAGGTTCTAAAATC
GAGGAAGGTAAGCTAGTCATTTGGATAAATGGAGATAAGGGTTACAACGGTTTGGCAGAAGTAGGCAAGA
AATTTGAAAAGGACACAGGTATCAAGGTGACGGTTGAACATCCAGACAAGTTAGAAGAAAAATTCCCTCA
AGTTGCTGCTACTGGTGATGGTCCCGACATTATTTTCTGGGCCCACGATCGTTTTGGTGGATATGCTCAG
TCAGGTTTGCTGGCTGAGATCACCCCAGACAAGGCCTTCCAAGATAAATTGTACCCATTCACTTGGGATG
CTGTCAGATACAACGGTAAGCTTATAGCATATCCAATTGCTGTTGAAGCCTTATCGTTGATCTACAATAA
GGACTTGTTACCTAACCCACCAAAGACATGGGAAGAAATTCCAGCTTTGGATAAAGAGCTAAAGGCCAAG
GGAAAAAGCGCTTTGATGTTTAACTTACAAGAACCTTATTTCACCTGGCCATTAATCGCTGCTGACGGTG
GTTACGCATTTAAATACGAAAACGGTAAGTATGACATTAAGGATGTCGGCGTTGATAATGCTGGTGCAAA
GGCTGGTTTGACCTTCTTGGTTGATTTAATAAAGAATAAACACATGAACGCTGACACTGACTACTCTATC
GCCGAAGCCGCTTTCAACAAGGGTGAAACTGCTATGACCATAAATGGTCCATGGGCCTGGAGTAACATTG
ATACTTCTAAAGTAAACTATGGTGTCACTGTTTTGCCTACATTCAAAGGCCAACCATCCAAGCCCTTTGT
CGGTGTTCTATCCGCTGGCATCAATGCTGCTTCTCCAAACAAGGAGCTAGCTAAAGAATTTTTGGAAAAT
TACTTGTTAACTGACGAAGGTTTGGAGGCCGTTAACAAGGACAAGCCATTGGGTGCTGTCGCTTTGAAAT
CTTACGAAGAAGAATTGGCTAAGGATCCCAGAATTGCCGCTACCATGGAGAACGCCCAAAAGGGTGAAAT
TATGCCAAACATCCCACAAATGTCAGCCTTCTGGTACGCAGTTAGGACTGCCGTGATTAATGCTGCTTCC
GGTAGACAAACCGTCGACGAAGCATTAAAAGATGCTCAAACGTAAACAGGCCCCTTTTCCTTTGTCGATA
TCATGTAATTAGTTATGTCACGCTTACATTCACGCCCTCCTCCCACATCCGCTCTAACCGAAAAGGAAGG
AGTTAGACAACCTGAAGTCTAGGTCCCTATTTATTTTTTTTAATAGTTATGTTAGTATTAAGAACGTTAT
TTATATTTCAAATTTTTCTTTTTTTTCTGTACAAAGCGGCCGCCGAACCACTAGTGCACTGCAGTACACG
GTTTCCTTGAAATTTTTTTGATTCGGTAATCTCCGAACAGAAGGAAGAACGAAGGAAGGAGCACAGACTT
AGATTGGTATATATACGCATATGTAGTGTTGAAGAAACATGAAATTGCCCAGTATTCTTAACCCAACTGC
ACAGAACAAAAACGTGCAGGAAACGAAGATAAATCATGTCGAAAGCTACATATAAGGAACGTGCTGCTAC
TCATCCTAGTCCTGTTGCTGCCAAGCTATTTAATATCATGCACGAAAAGCAAACAAACTTGTGTGCTTCA
TTGGATGTTCGTACCACCAAGGAATTACTGGAGTTAGTTGAAGCATTAGGTCCCAAAATTTGTTTACTAA
AAACACATGTGGATATCTTGACTGATTTTTCCATGGAGGGCACAGTTAAGCCGCTAAAGGCATTATCCGC
CAAGTACAATTTTTTACTCTTCGAGGACAGAAAATTTGCTGACATTGGTAATACAGTCAAATTGCAGTAC
TCTGCGGGTGTATACAGAATAGCAGAATGGGCAGACATTACGAATGCACACGGTGTGGTGGGCCCAGGTA
TTGTTAGCGGTTTGAAGCAGGCGGCAGAAGAAGTAACAAAGGAACCTAGAGGCCTTTTGATGTTAGCAGA
ATTGTCATGCAAGGGCTCCCTATCTACTGGAGAATATACTAAGGGTACTGTTGACATTGCGAAGAGCGAC
AAAGATTTTGTTATCGGCTTTATTGCTCAAAGAGACATGGGTGGAAGAGATGAAGGTTACGATTGGTTGA
TTATGACACCCGGTGTGGGTTTAGATGACAAGGGAGATGCATTGGGTCAACAGTATAGAACCGTGGATGA
TGTGGTTTCTACAGGATCTGACATTATTATTGTTGGAAGAGGACTATTTGCAAAGGGAAGGGATGCTAAG
GTAGAGGGTGAACGTTACAGAAAAGCAGGCTGGGAAGCATATTTGAGAAGATGCGGCCAGCAAAACTAAA
AAACTGTATTATAAGTAAATGCATGTATACTAAACTCACAAATTAGAGCTTCAATTTAATTATATCAGTT
ATTACCCGAGTAACGAAGCATCTGTGCTTCATTTTGTAGAACAAAAATGCAACGCGAGAGCGCTAATTTT
TCAAACAAAGAATCTGAGCTGCATTTTTACAGAACAGAAATGCAACGCGAAAGCGCTATTTTACCAACGA
AGAATCTGTGCTTCATTTTTGTAAAACAAAAATGCAACGCGAGAGCGCTAATTTTTCAAACAAAGAATCT
GAGCTGCATTTTTACAGAACAGAAATGCAACGCGAGAGCGCTATTTTACCAACAAAGAATCTATACTTCT
TTTTTGTTCTACAAAAATGCATCCCGAGAGCGCTATTTTTCTAACAAAGCATCTTAGATTACTTTTTTTC
TCCTTTGTGCGCTCTATAATGCAGTCTCTTGATAACTTTTTGCACTGTAGGTCCGTTAAGGTTAGAAGAA
GGCTACTTTGGTGTCTATTTTCTCTTCCATAAAAAAAGCCTGACTCCACTTCCCGCGTTTACTGATTACT
AGCGAAGCTGCGGGTGCATTTTTTCAAGATAAAGGCATCCCCGATTATATTCTATACCGATGTGGATTGC
GCATACTTTGTGAACAGAAAGTGATAGCGTTGATGATTCTTCATTGGTCAGAAAATTATGAACGGTTTCT
TCTATTTTGTCTCTATATACTACGTATAGGAAATGTTTACATTTTCGTATTGTTTTCGATTCACTCTATG
AATAGTTCTTACTACAATTTTTTTGTCTAAAGAGTAATACTAGAGATAAACATAAAAAATGTAGAGGTCG
AGTTTAGATGCAAGTTCAAGGAGCGAAAGGTGGATGGGTAGGTTATATAGGGATATAGCACAGAGATATA
TAGCAAAGAGATACTTTTGAGCAATGTTTGTGGAAGCGGTATTCGCAATATTTTAGTAGCTCGTTACAGT
CCGGTGCGTTTTTGGTTTTTTGAAAGTGCGTCATCAGAGCGCTTTTGGTTTTCAAAAGCGCTCTGAAGTT
CCTATACTTTCTAGCTAGAGAATAGGAACTTCCCGAGCGGCCGCGTGTTACAAGCTTGACTCCAGCGTAA
CTGGACTGCAATCAACTCACTGGCTCACCTTCACGGGTGGGCCTTTCTTCGGTAGAAAATCAAAGGATCT
TCTTGAGATCCTTTTTTTCTGCGCGTAATCTGCTGCTTGCAAACAAAAAAACCACCGCTACCAGCGGTGG
TTTGTTTGCCGGATCAAGAGCTACCAACTCTTTTTCCGAGGTAACTGGCTTCAGCAGAGCGCAGATACCA
AATACTGTTCTTCTAGTGTAGCCGTAGTTAGGCCACCACTTCAAGAACTCTGTAGCACCGCCTACATACC
TCGCTCTGCTAATCCTGTTACCAGTGGCTGCTGCCAGTGGCGATAAGTCGTGTCTTACCGGGTTGGACTC
AAGACGATAGTTACCGGATAAGGCGCAGCGGTCGGGCTGAACGGGGGGTTCGTGCACACAGCCCAGCTTG
GAGCGAACGACCTACACCGAACTGAGATACCTACAGCGTGAGCTATGAGAAAGCGCCACGCTTCCCGAAG
GGAGAAAGGCGGACAGGTATCCGGTAAGCGGCAGGGTCGGAACAGGAGAGCGCACGAGGGAGCTTCCAGG
GGTAAACGCCTGGTATCTTTATAGTCCTGTCGGGTTTCGCCACCTCTGACTTGAGCATCGATTTTTGTGA
TGCTCGTCAGGGGGGCGGAGCCTATGGAAAAACGCCAGCAACGCAGAAAGGCCCACCCGAAGGTGAGCCA
GGTGATTACATTTGGGCCCTCATCAGAGGTTTTCACCGTCATCACCGAAACGCGCGAGGCAGCTGCGGTA
AAGCTCATCAGCGTGGTCGTGAAGCGATTCACAGATGTCTGCCTGTTCATCCGCGTCCAGCTCGTTGAGT
TTCTCCAGAAGCGTTAATGTCTGGCTTCTGATAAAGCGGGCCATGTTAAGGGCGGTTTTTTCCTGTTTGG
TCACTTACCAATGCTTAATCAGTGAGGCACCTATCTCAGCGATCTGTCTATTTCGTTCATCCATAGTTGC
CTGACTCCCCGTCGTGTAGATAACTACGATGCGGGAGGGCTTACCATCTGGCCCCAGTGCTGCAATGATA
CCGCGAGACCCACGCTCACCGGCTCCAGATTTATCAGCAATAAACCAGCCAGCCGGGAGGGCCGAGCGCA
GAAGTGATCCTGCAACTTTATCCGCCTCCATCCAGTCTATTAATTGTTGCCGGGAAGCTAGAGTAAGTAG
TTCGCCAGTTAATAGTTTGCGCAACGTTGTTGCCATTGCTACAGGCATCGTGGTGTCACGCTCGTCGTTT
GGTATGGCTTCATTCAGCTCCGGTTCCCAACGATCAAGGCGAGTTACATGATCCCCCATGTTGTGCAAAA
AAGCGGTTAGCTCCTTCGGTCCTCCGATCGTTGCCAGAAGTAAGTTGGCCGCAGTGTTATCACTCATGGT
TATGGCAGCACTGCATAATTCTCTTACTGTCATGCCATCCGTGAGATGCTTTTCTGTGACTGGTGAGTAC
TCAACCAAGTCATTCTGAGAATAGTGTATGCGGCGACCGAGTTGCTCTTGCCCGGCGTCAATACGGGATA
ATACCGCGCCACATAGCAGAACTTTAAAAGTGCTCATCATTGGAAAACGTTCTTCGGGGCGTAAACTCTC
AAGGATCTTACCGCTGTTGAGATCCAGTTCGATGTAACCCACTCGTGCACCCAACTGATCTTCAGCATCT
TTTACTTTCACCAGCGTTTCTGGGTGAGCAAAAACAGGAAGGCAAAATGCCGCAAAAAAGGGAATAAGGG
CGACACGGAAATGTTGAATACTCATTTTAGCTTCCTTAGCTCCTGAAAATCTCGATAACTCAAAAAATAC
GCCCGGTAGTGATCTTATTTCATTATGGTGAAAGTTGGAACCTCTTACGTGCCGATCAAGTCAAAAGCCT
CCGGTCGGAGGCTTTTGACTTTCTGCTATGGAGGTCAGGTATGATTTAAATGGTCAGTTAGA
