Features (pLannotate 1.2.2; 13 found; start..end, strand, type, name):
     10..417     +  promoter       TEF1 promoter: S. cerevisiae TEF1; promoter for EF-1α
    431..1096    +  CDS            VME1_SARS2: Experimental evidence at protein level: Swiss-Prot protein existence level 1. Component of the viral envelope that plays a central role in virus morphogenesis and assembly via its interactions with other viral proteins (By similarity). Regulates the localization of S protein at cis-Golgi, the place of virus budding (PubMed:33229438). May act by binding cytoplasmic c-terminus of S (PubMed:33229438). From Severe acute respiratory syndrome coronavirus 2 (2019-nCoV) (SARS-CoV-2).
   1112..2212    +  CDS            malE (fragment): MALE_ECO57 - Experimental evidence at protein level: Swiss-Prot protein existence level 1. Part of the ABC transporter complex MalEFGK involved in maltose/maltodextrin import. Binds maltose and higher maltodextrins. From Escherichia coli O157:H7.
   2449..2625    +  promoter       URA3 promoter (fragment): S. cerevisiae URA3
   2626..3429    +  CDS            URA3: orotidine-5'-phosphate decarboxylase, required for uracil biosynthesis; S. cerevisiae URA3; yeast auxotrophic marker, counterselectable with 5-fluoroorotic acid (5-FOA)
   3512..4494    -  rep_origin     2μ ori: yeast 2μ plasmid origin of replication
   4572..4601    +  terminator     T3Te terminator: phage T3 early transcription terminator
   4623..5210    +  rep_origin     ori: high-copy-number ColE1/pMB1/pBR322/pUC origin of replication
   5222..5249    -  terminator     T7Te terminator: phage T7 early transcription terminator
   5273..5464    -  CDS            rop: Rop protein, which maintains plasmids at low copy number; rop
   5465..6325    -  CDS            AmpR: β-lactamase; bla; confers resistance to ampicillin, carbenicillin, and related antibiotics
   6326..6428    -  promoter       cat promoter: promoter of the E. coli cat gene encoding chloramphenicol acetyltransferase
   6429..6460    -  terminator     tonB terminator: bidirectional E. coli tonB-P14 transcription terminator
>Addgene plasmid #149144 | pGBW-m4046240 | addgene full sequence | sequence record 298243 | Ginkgo NGS Result
GCGGCCGCCCCACACACCATAGCTTCAAAATGTTTCTACTCCTTTTTTACTCTTCCAGATTTTCTCGGAC
TCCGCGCATCGCCGTACCACTTCAAAACACCCAAGCACAGCATACTAAATTTCCCCTCTTTCTTCCTCTA
GGGTGTCGTTAATTACCCGTACTAAAGGTTTGGAAAAGAAAAAAGAGACCGCCTCGTTTCTTTTTCTTCG
TCGAAAAAGGCAATAAAAATTTTTATCACGTTTCTTTTTNNNGAAAATTTTTTTTTTTGATTTTTTTCTC
TTTCGATGACCTCCCATTGATATTTAAGTTAATAAACGGTCTTCAATTTCTCAAGTTTCAGTTTCATTTT
TCTTGTTCTATTACAACTTTTTTTACTTCTTGCTCATTAGAAAGAAAGCATAGCAATCTAATCTAAGTTT
TAATTACAAAATGGCTGATTCCAATGGCACCATCACAGTAGAAGAGCTGAAAAAGCTCCTTGAACAATGG
AACTTGGTTATAGGTTTTTTATTCTTGACTTGGATTTGCCTATTGCAGTTCGCCTATGCAAACAGAAACC
GTTTTTTGTACATTATCAAGTTAATTTTCTTGTGGCTGTTATGGCCTGTCACTCTTGCTTGTTTTGTTTT
GGCTGCCGTCTACCGGATAAATTGGATCACCGGTGGTATCGCTATTGCAATGGCTTGTTTGGTTGGATTG
ATGTGGTTGAGTTATTTCATTGCCTCATTCAGATTATTCGCTAGGACTAGATCGATGTGGTCCTTTAATC
CAGAAACGAACATCTTGTTGAACGTGCCACTCCATGGTACTATTTTGACCAGACCGCTATTAGAATCTGA
GTTGGTTATCGGTGCTGTCATTCTAAGAGGGCACTTACGTATCGCGGGTCACCATTTGGGAAGATGTGAC
ATTAAGGATCTTCCAAAAGAAATCACAGTCGCTACCTCTCGAACTCTATCTTACTACAAGTTGGGTGCCT
CACAAAGGGTTGCTGGTGACAGCGGTTTCGCTGCCTATTCTCGCTACCGTATCGGCAACTACAAATTAAA
TACCGATCACTCCTCTAGTTCTGACAATATTGCCTTATTGGTGCAACTCGTGCCGAGAGGTTCTAAAATC
GAGGAAGGTAAGCTAGTCATTTGGATAAATGGAGATAAGGGTTACAACGGTTTGGCAGAAGTAGGCAAGA
AATTTGAAAAGGACACAGGTATCAAGGTGACGGTTGAACATCCAGACAAGTTAGAAGAAAAATTCCCTCA
AGTTGCTGCTACTGGTGATGGTCCCGACATTATTTTCTGGGCCCACGATCGTTTTGGTGGATATGCTCAG
TCAGGTTTGCTGGCTGAGATCACCCCAGACAAGGCCTTCCAAGATAAATTGTACCCATTCACTTGGGATG
CTGTCAGATACAACGGTAAGCTTATAGCATATCCAATTGCTGTTGAAGCCTTATCGTTGATCTACAATAA
GGACTTGTTACCTAACCCACCAAAGACATGGGAAGAAATTCCAGCTTTGGATAAAGAGCTAAAGGCCAAG
GGAAAAAGCGCTTTGATGTTTAACTTACAAGAACCTTATTTCACCTGGCCATTAATCGCTGCTGACGGTG
GTTACGCATTTAAATACGAAAACGGTAAGTATGACATTAAGGATGTCGGCGTTGATAATGCTGGTGCAAA
GGCTGGTTTGACCTTCTTGGTTGATTTAATAAAGAATAAACACATGAACGCTGACACTGACTACTCTATC
GCCGAAGCCGCTTTCAACAAGGGTGAAACTGCTATGACCATAAATGGTCCATGGGCCTGGAGTAACATTG
ATACTTCTAAAGTAAACTATGGTGTCACTGTTTTGCCTACATTCAAAGGCCAACCATCCAAGCCCTTTGT
CGGTGTTCTATCCGCTGGCATCAATGCTGCTTCTCCAAACAAGGAGCTAGCTAAAGAATTTTTGGAAAAT
TACTTGTTAACTGACGAAGGTTTGGAGGCCGTTAACAAGGACAAGCCATTGGGTGCTGTCGCTTTGAAAT
CTTACGAAGAAGAATTGGCTAAGGATCCCAGAATTGCCGCTACCATGGAGAACGCCCAAAAGGGTGAAAT
TATGCCAAACATCCCACAAATGTCAGCCTTCTGGTACGCAGTTAGGACTGCCGTGATTAATGCTGCTTCC
GGTAGACAAACCGTCGACGAAGCATTAAAAGATGCTCAAACGTAAACAGGCCCCTTTTCCTTTGTCGATA
TCATGTAATTAGTTATGTCACGCTTACATTCACGCCCTCCTCCCACATCCGCTCTAACCGAAAAGGAAGG
AGTTAGACAACCTGAAGTCTAGGTCCCTATTTATTTTTTTTAATAGTTATGTTAGTATTAAGAACGTTNN
NNNNNNNNCAAATTTTTCTTTTTTTTCTGTACAAAGCGGCCGCCGAACCACTAGTGCACTGCAGTACACG
GTTTCCTTGAAATTTTTTTGATTCGGTAATCTCCGAACAGAAGGAAGAACGAAGGAAGGAGCACAGACTT
AGATTGGTATATATACGCATATGTAGTGTTGAAGAAACATGAAATTGCCCAGTATTCTTAACCCAACTGC
ACAGAACAAAAACGTGCAGGAAACGAAGATAAATCATGTCGAAAGCTACATATAAGGAACGTGCTGCTAC
TCATCCTAGTCCTGTTGCTGCCAAGCTATTTAATATCATGCACGAAAAGCAAACAAACTTGTGTGCTTCA
TTGGATGTTCGTACCACCAAGGAATTACTGGAGTTAGTTGAAGCATTAGGTCCCAAAATTTGTTTACTAA
AAACACATGTGGATATCTTGACTGATTTTTCCATGGAGGGCACAGTTAAGCCGCTAAAGGCATTATCCGC
CAAGTACAATTTTTTACTCTTCGAGGACAGAAAATTTGCTGACATTGGTAATACAGTCAAATTGCAGTAC
TCTGCGGGTGTATACAGAATAGCAGAATGGGCAGACATTACGAATGCACACGGTGTGGTGGGCCCAGGTA
TTGTTAGCGGTTTGAAGCAGGCGGCAGAAGAAGTAACAAAGGAACCTAGAGGCCTTTTGATGTTAGCAGA
ATTGTCATGCAAGGGCTCCCTATCTACTGGAGAATATACTAAGGGTACTGTTGACATTGCGAAGAGCGAC
AAAGATTTTGTTATCGGCTTTATTGCTCAAAGAGACATGGGTGGAAGAGATGAAGGTTACGATTGGTTGA
TTATGACACCCGGTGTGGGTTTAGATGACAAGGGAGATGCATTGGGTCAACAGTATAGAACCGTGGATGA
TGTGGTTTCTACAGGATCTGACATTATTATTGTTGGAAGAGGACTATTTGCAAAGGGAAGGGATGCTAAG
GTAGAGGGTGAACGTTACAGAAAAGCAGGCTGGGAAGCATATTTGAGAAGATGCGGCCAGCAAAACTAAA
AAACTGTATTATAAGTAAATGCATGTATACTAAACTCACAAATTAGAGCTTCAATTTAATTATATCAGTT
ATTACCCGAGTAACGAAGCATCTGTGCTTCATTTTGTAGAACAAAAATGCAACGCGAGAGCGCTAATTTT
TCAAACAAAGAATCTGAGCTGCATTTTTACAGAACAGAAATGCAACGCGAAAGCGCTATTTTACCAACGA
AGAATCTGTGCTTCATTTTTGTAAAACAAAAATGCAACGCGAGAGCGCTAATTTTTCAAACAAAGAATCT
GAGCTGCATTTTTACAGAACAGAAATGCAACGCGAGAGCGCTATTTTACCAACAAAGAATCTATACTTCT
TTTTTGTTCTACAAAAATGCATCCCGAGAGCGCTATTTTTCTAACAAAGCATCTTAGATTACTTTTTTTC
TCCTTTGTGCGCTCTATAATGCAGTCTCTTGATAACTTTTTGCACTGTAGGTCCGTTAAGGTTAGAAGAA
GGCTACTTTGGTGTCTATTTTCTCTTCCATAAAAAAAGCCTGACTCCACTTCCCGCGTTTACTGATTACT
AGCGAAGCTGCGGGTGCATTTTTTCAAGATAAAGGCATCCCCGATTATATTCTATACCGATGTGGATTGC
GCATACTTTGTGAACAGAAAGTGATAGCGTTGATGATTCTTCATTGGTCAGAAAATTATGAACGGTTTCT
TCTATTTTGTCTCTATATACTACGTATAGGAAATGTTTACATTTTCGTATTGTTTTCGATTCACTCTATG
AATAGTTCTTACTACAATTTTTTTGTCTAAAGAGTAATACTAGAGATAAACATAAAAAATGTAGAGGTCG
AGTTTAGATGCAAGTTCAAGGAGCGAAAGGTGGATGGGTAGGTTATATAGGGATATAGCACAGAGATATA
TAGCAAAGAGATACTTTTGAGCAATGTTTGTGGAAGCGGTATTCGCAATATTTTAGTAGCTCGTTACAGT
CCGGTGCGTTTTTGGTTTTTTGAAAGTGCGTCATCAGAGCGCTTTTGGTTTTCAAAAGCGCTCTGAAGTT
CCTATACTTTCTAGCTAGAGAATAGGAACTTCCCGAGCGGCCGCGTGTTACAAGCTTGACTCCAGCGTAA
CTGGACTGCAATCAACTCACTGGCTCACCTTCACGGGTGGGCCTTTCTTCGGTAGAAAATCAAAGGATCT
TCTTGAGATCCTTTTTTTCTGCGCGTAATCTGCTGCTTGCAAACAAAAAAACCACCGCTACCAGCGGTGG
TTTGTTTGCCGGATCAAGAGCTACCAACTCTTTTTCCGAGGTAACTGGCTTCAGCAGAGCGCAGATACCA
AATACTGTTCTTCTAGTGTAGCCGTAGTTAGGCCACCACTTCAAGAACTCTGTAGCACCGCCTACATACC
TCGCTCTGCTAATCCTGTTACCAGTGGCTGCTGCCAGTGGCGATAAGTCGTGTCTTACCGGGTTGGACTC
AAGACGATAGTTACCGGATAAGGCGCAGCGGTCGGGCTGAACGGGGGGTTCGTGCACACAGCCCAGCTTG
GAGCGAACGACCTACACCGAACTGAGATACCTACAGCGTGAGCTATGAGAAAGCGCCACGCTTCCCGAAG
GGAGAAAGGCGGACAGGTATCCGGTAAGCGGCAGGGTCGGAACAGGAGAGCGCACGAGGGAGCTTCCAGG
GGTAAACGCCTGGTATCTTTATAGTCCTGTCGGGTTTCGCCACCTCTGACTTGAGCATCGATTTTTGTGA
TGCTCGTCAGGGGGGCGGAGCCTATGGAAAAACGCCAGCAACGCAGAAAGGCCCACCCGAAGGTGAGCCA
GGTGATTACATTTGGGCCCTCATCAGAGGTTTTCACCGTCATCACCGAAACGCGCGAGGCAGCTGCGGTA
AAGCTCATCAGCGTGGTCGTGAAGCGATTCACAGATGTCTGCCTGTTCATCCGCGTCCAGCTCGTTGAGT
TTCTCCAGAAGCGTTAATGTCTGGCTTCTGATAAAGCGGGCCATGTTAAGGGCGGTTTTTTCCTGTTTGG
TCACTTACCAATGCTTAATCAGTGAGGCACCTATCTCAGCGATCTGTCTATTTCGTTCATCCATAGTTGC
CTGACTCCCCGTCGTGTAGATAACTACGATGCGGGAGGGCTTACCATCTGGCCCCAGTGCTGCAATGATA
CCGCGAGACCCACGCTCACCGGCTCCAGATTTATCAGCAATAAACCAGCCAGCCGGGAGGGCCGAGCGCA
GAAGTGATCCTGCAACTTTATCCGCCTCCATCCAGTCTATTAATTGTTGCCGGGAAGCTAGAGTAAGTAG
TTCGCCAGTTAATAGTTTGCGCAACGTTGTTGCCATTGCTACAGGCATCGTGGTGTCACGCTCGTCGTTT
GGTATGGCTTCATTCAGCTCCGGTTCCCAACGATCAAGGCGAGTTACATGATCCCCCATGTTGTGCAAAA
AAGCGGTTAGCTCCTTCGGTCCTCCGATCGTTGCCAGAAGTAAGTTGGCCGCAGTGTTATCACTCATGGT
TATGGCAGCACTGCATAATTCTCTTACTGTCATGCCATCCGTGAGATGCTTTTCTGTGACTGGTGAGTAC
TCAACCAAGTCATTCTGAGAATAGTGTATGCGGCGACCGAGTTGCTCTTGCCCGGCGTCAATACGGGATA
ATACCGCGCCACATAGCAGAACTTTAAAAGTGCTCATCATTGGAAAACGTTCTTCGGGGCGTAAACTCTC
AAGGATCTTACCGCTGTTGAGATCCAGTTCGATGTAACCCACTCGTGCACCCAACTGATCTTCAGCATCT
TTTACTTTCACCAGCGTTTCTGGGTGAGCAAAAACAGGAAGGCAAAATGCCGCAAAAAAGGGAATAAGGG
CGACACGGAAATGTTGAATACTCATTTTAGCTTCCTTAGCTCCTGAAAATCTCGATAACTCAAAAAATAC
GCCCGGTAGTGATCTTATTTCATTATGGTGAAAGTTGGAACCTCTTACGTGCCGATCAAGTCAAAAGCCT
CCGGTCGGAGGCTTTTGACTTTCTGCTATGGAGGTCAGGTATGATTTAAATGGTCAGTTAGA
